Addgene plasmid #103419: LSB-hsa-miR-30e-5p
Purpose: Used to sense miRNA activity using fluorescence based tools. hsa-miR-30e-5p target in 3' UTR of of mKate. miRNA activity can be measured by the repression of mKate2 relative to EBFP2 fluorescent proteins . Plasmid is inherently unstable; please see Depositor Comments
Depositing lab: Ron Weiss. Depositing organization: Massachusetts Institute of Technology. Publication: A mixed antagonistic/synergistic miRNA repression model enables accurate predictions of multi-input miRNA sensor activity. Gam JJ, Babb J, Weiss R. Nat Commun. 2018 Jun 22;9(1):2430. doi: 10.1038/s41467-018-04575-0. PubMed 29934631.
Backbone
  Vector backbone: Low Sensor Backbone (LSB)
  Vector type: Mammalian Expression, Synthetic Biology
Growth in bacteria
  Bacterial resistance: Ampicillin and Kanamycin, 100 & 50 μg/mL
  Growth temperature: 30°C
  Growth strain: NEB Stable
  Copy number: High Copy
Gene/Insert
  Gene/Insert name: hsa-miR-30e-5p target
  Species: H. sapiens (human)
  Entrez Gene: MIR30E (a.k.a. MIR30E*, MIRN30E, mir-30e)
  Promoter: EF-1a
  Cloning method: Gibson Cloning
Terms and licenses: Academic/Nonprofit Terms; Industry Terms: Not Available to Industry
Depositor comments: Please note that this plasmid is inherently unstable due to a repeating poly A element. We recommend performing a diagnostic digest on multiple colonies upon receipt. The depositors would like to note the presence of several discrepancies between the depositor sequence and physical plasmid sequence. In particular, the sequences upstream and downstream of the puromycin coding region have 10 bp insertions which do not affect the ability to perform puromycin selection. The sequences for those regions within the physical plasmids are as follows: Upstream of Puro: GAATTCGACCGCCTGTCTCAAGGTGCCACC; Downstream of Puro: GCTTTGAGACTACGCGTGAATTCACTCCTC.
How to cite: LSB-hsa-miR-30e-5p was a gift from Ron Weiss (Addgene plasmid # 103419 ; http://n2t.net/addgene:103419 ; RRID:Addgene_103419)
