[The description below was written by a language model from this plasmid's Addgene catalogue record and pLannotate feature annotations shown in this document.]
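Description:
LSB-hsa-miR-30e-5p is a mammalian expression and synthetic-biology plasmid built on the Low Sensor Backbone (LSB). It acts as a two-colour fluorescent sensor of hsa-miR-30e-5p activity. The annotated depositor sequence is about 11 kb. It carries a high-copy ColE1/pUC-type origin and both β-lactamase (AmpR) and aph(3')-Ia (KanR) genes, consistent with the dual ampicillin/kanamycin selection listed in the record. Leftover lac promoter, operator and lacI fragments are also annotated and appear to be backbone remnants.

The payload is two parallel transcription units with the same architecture. Each has the human EF-1α core promoter with its intron A, a fluorescent protein coding sequence flanked by Gateway attB1/attB2 sites (with attB4 upstream of the promoter), and a rabbit β-globin 3' region with its polyadenylation signal. One unit expresses the red protein mKate2, and the record places the hsa-miR-30e-5p target in its 3' UTR. The target itself is not annotated as a feature. The other unit expresses the blue protein EBFP2 and serves as an internal reference. When the miRNA is active in transfected cells, it represses mKate2, and activity is read out as the drop in mKate2 relative to EBFP2.

A puromycin N-acetyltransferase gene followed by a third β-globin poly(A) region allows puromycin selection in mammalian cells, although no promoter for it is annotated. The depositors warn that the repeated poly(A) elements make the plasmid inherently unstable. They also note small insertions flanking the puromycin coding region in the physical plasmid compared with the deposited sequence, which they say do not affect selection.
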