Features (pLannotate 1.2.2; 28 found; start..end, strand, type, name):
     87..675     -  rep_origin     ori: high-copy-number ColE1/pMB1/pBR322/pUC origin of replication
    846..1706    -  CDS            AmpR: β-lactamase; bla; confers resistance to ampicillin, carbenicillin, and related antibiotics
   1707..1778    -  promoter       AmpR promoter: bla
   1857..2456    +  CDS            PuroR: puromycin N-acetyltransferase; pac from Streptomyces alboniger; confers resistance to puromycin
   2461..2541    +  CDS            HBB (fragment): HBB_PONPY - Experimental evidence at transcript level: Swiss-Prot protein existence level 2. Involved in oxygen transport from the lung to the various peripheral tissues. From Pongo pygmaeus (Bornean orangutan).
   2612..2667    +  polyA_signal   β-globin poly(A) signal: rabbit β-globin polyadenylation signal (Gil and Proudfoot, 1987)
   3646..3666    +  protein_bind   attB4: mutant version of attB; core recombination site for the Gateway® BP reaction BP Clonase™
   3734..3945    +  promoter       EF-1α core promoter: core promoter for human elongation factor EF-1α
   3946..4884    +  intron         EF-1α intron A: intron upstream of the start codon of human EF-1α
   4911..4931    +  protein_bind   attB1: mutant version of attB; core recombination site for the Gateway® BP reaction BP Clonase™
   4951..5646    +  CDS            mKate2: mKate2 is a basic (constitutively fluorescent) red fluorescent protein published in 2009, derived from Entacmaea quadricolor. It is reported to be a rapidly-maturing monomer with moderate acid sensitivity.
   5666..5690    -  protein_bind   attB2: mutant version of attB; recombination site for the Gateway® BP reaction BP Clonase™
   5834..5908    +  CDS            HBB (fragment): HBB_PONPY - Experimental evidence at transcript level: Swiss-Prot protein existence level 2. Involved in oxygen transport from the lung to the various peripheral tissues. From Pongo pygmaeus (Bornean orangutan).
   5979..6034    +  polyA_signal   β-globin poly(A) signal: rabbit β-globin polyadenylation signal (Gil and Proudfoot, 1987)
   6418..6443    +  misc_feature   SA: splice acceptor site
   7115..7135    +  protein_bind   attB4: mutant version of attB; core recombination site for the Gateway® BP reaction BP Clonase™
   7203..7414    +  promoter       EF-1α core promoter: core promoter for human elongation factor EF-1α
   7415..8353    +  intron         EF-1α intron A: intron upstream of the start codon of human EF-1α
   8380..8400    +  protein_bind   attB1: mutant version of attB; core recombination site for the Gateway® BP reaction BP Clonase™
   8411..9127    +  CDS            EBFP2: EBFP2 is a basic (constitutively fluorescent) blue fluorescent protein published in 2007, derived from Aequorea victoria. It is reported to be a rapidly-maturing monomer with moderate acid sensitivity.
   9135..9159    -  protein_bind   attB2: mutant version of attB; recombination site for the Gateway® BP reaction BP Clonase™
   9163..9243    +  CDS            HBB (fragment): HBB_PONPY - Experimental evidence at transcript level: Swiss-Prot protein existence level 2. Involved in oxygen transport from the lung to the various peripheral tissues. From Pongo pygmaeus (Bornean orangutan).
   9314..9369    +  polyA_signal   β-globin poly(A) signal: rabbit β-globin polyadenylation signal (Gil and Proudfoot, 1987)
   9752..9774    -  protein_bind   lac operator (fragment): The lac repressor binds to the lac operator to inhibit transcription in E. coli. This inhibition can be relieved by adding lactose or isopropyl-β-D-thiogalactopyranoside (IPTG). lac repressor encoded by lacI
   9778..9808    -  promoter       lac promoter: promoter for the E. coli lac operon
   9823..9844    -  protein_bind   CAP binding site: CAP binding activates transcription in the presence of cAMP. E. coli catabolite activator protein
   9857..9896    -  CDS            lacI (fragment): lac repressor; lacI; The lac repressor binds to the lac operator to inhibit transcription in E. coli. This inhibition can be relieved by adding lactose or isopropyl-β-D-thiogalactopyranoside (IPTG).
  10069..10878   +  CDS            KanR: aminoglycoside phosphotransferase; aph(3')-Ia; confers resistance to kanamycin in bacteria or G418 (Geneticin®) in eukaryotes
>Addgene plasmid #103419 | LSB-hsa-miR-30e-5p | depositor full sequence | sequence record 195887 | Full Sequence
AATTGAGGGGATAACGCAGGAAAGAACATGTGAGCAAAAGGCCAGCAAAAGGCCAGGAACCGTAAAAAGG
CCGCGTTGCTGGCGTTTTTCCATAGGCTCCGCCCCCCTGACGAGCATCACAAAAATCGACGCTCAAGTCA
GAGGTGGCGAAACCCGACAGGACTATAAAGATACCAGGCGTTTCCCCCTGGAAGCTCCCTCGTGCGCTCT
CCTGTTCCGACCCTGCCGCTTACCGGATACCTGTCCGCCTTTCTCCCTTCGGGAAGCGTGGCGCTTTCTC
ATAGCTCACGCTGTAGGTATCTCAGTTCGGTGTAGGTCGTTCGCTCCAAGCTGGGCTGTGTGCACGAACC
CCCCGTTCAGCCCGACCGCTGCGCCTTATCCGGTAACTATCGTCTTGAGTCCAACCCGGTAAGACACGAC
TTATCGCCACTGGCAGCAGCCACTGGTAACAGGATTAGCAGAGCGAGGTATGTAGGCGGTGCTACAGAGT
TCTTGAAGTGGTGGCCTAACTACGGCTACACTAGAAGAACAGTATTTGGTATCTGCGCTCTGCTGAAGCC
AGTTACCTTCGGAAAAAGAGTTGGTAGCTCTTGATCCGGCAAACAAACCACCGCTGGTAGCGGTGGTTTT
TTTGTTTGCAAGCAGCAGATTACGCGCAGAAAAAAAGGATCTCAAGAAGATCCTTTGATCTTTTCTACGG
GGTCTGACGCTCAGTGGAACGAAAACTCACGTTAAGGGATTTTGGTCATGAGATTATCAAAAAGGATCTT
CACCTAGATCCTTTTAAATTAAAAATGAAGTTTTAAATCAATCTAAAGTATATATGAGTAAACTTGGTCT
GACAGTTACCAATGCTTAATCAGTGAGGCACCTATCTCAGCGATCTGTCTATTTCGTTCATCCATAGTTG
CCTGACTCCCCGTCGTGTAGATAACTACGATACGGGAGGGCTTACCATCTGGCCCCAGTGCTGCAATGAT
ACCGCGAGAACCACGCTCACCGGCTCCAGATTTATCAGCAATAAACCAGCCAGCCGGAAGGGCCGAGCGC
AGAAGTGGTCCTGCAACTTTATCCGCCTCCATCCAGTCTATTAATTGTTGCCGGGAAGCTAGAGTAAGTA
GTTCGCCAGTTAATAGTTTGCGCAACGTTGTTGCCATTGCTACAGGCATCGTGGTGTCACGCTCGTCGTT
TGGTATGGCTTCATTCAGCTCCGGTTCCCAACGATCAAGGCGAGTTACATGATCCCCCATGTTGTGCAAA
AAAGCGGTTAGCTCCTTCGGTCCTCCGATCGTTGTCAGAAGTAAGTTGGCCGCAGTGTTATCACTCATGG
TTATGGCAGCACTGCATAATTCTCTTACTGTCATGCCATCCGTAAGATGCTTTTCTGTGACTGGTGAGTA
CTCAACCAAGTCATTCTGAGAATAGTGTATGCGGCGACCGAGTTGCTCTTGCCCGGCGTCAATACGGGAT
AATACCGCGCCACATAGCAGAACTTTAAAAGTGCTCATCATTGGAAAACGTTCTTCGGGGCGAAAACTCT
CAAGGATCTTACCGCTGTTGAGATCCAGTTCGATGTAACCCACTCGTGCACCCAACTGATCTTCAGCATC
TTTTACTTTCACCAGCGTTTCTGGGTGAGCAAAAACAGGAAGGCAAAATGCCGCAAAAAAGGGAATAAGG
GCGACACGGAAATGTTGAATACTCATACTCTTCCTTTTTCAATATTATTGAAGCATTTATCAGGGTTATT
GTCTCATGAGCGGATACATATTTGAATGTAGCTCCGAATTTCTCGAGGGCTTGTCGACGACGGCGGTCTC
CGTCGTCAGGATCATGAATTCGACCCGCCTGCCACCATGACCGAGTACAAGCCCACGGTGCGCCTCGCCA
CCCGCGACGACGTCCCCCGGGCCGTACGCACCCTCGCCGCCGCGTTCGCCGACTACCCCGCCACGCGCCA
CACCGTCGACCCGGACCGCCACATCGAGCGGGTCACCGAGCTGCAAGAACTCTTCCTCACGCGCGTCGGG
CTCGACATCGGCAAGGTGTGGGTCGCGGACGACGGCGCCGCGGTGGCGGTCTGGACCACGCCGGAGAGCG
TCGAAGCGGGGGCGGTGTTCGCCGAGATCGGCCCGCGCATGGCCGAGTTGAGCGGTTCCCGGCTGGCCGC
GCAGCAACAGATGGAAGGCCTCCTGGCGCCGCACCGGCCCAAGGAGCCCGCGTGGTTCCTGGCCACCGTC
GGCGTCTCGCCCGACCACCAGGGCAAGGGTCTGGGCAGCGCCGTCGTGCTCCCCGGAGTGGAGGCGGCCG
AGCGCGCCGGGGTGCCCGCCTTCCTGGAGACATCCGCGCCCCGCAACCTCCCCTTCTACGAGCGGCTCGG
CTTCACCGTCACCGCCGACGTCGAGGTGCCCGAAGGACCGCGCACCTGGTGCATGACCCGCAAGCCCGGT
GCCTGATACGCGTGAATTCACTCCTCAGGTGCAGGCTGCCTATCAGAAGGTGGTGGCTGGTGTGGCCAAT
GCCCTGGCTCACAAATACCACTGAGATCTTTTTCCCTCTGCCAAAAATTATGGGGACATCATGAAGCCCC
TTGAGCATCTGACTTCTGGCTAATAAAGGAAATTTATTTTCATTGCAATAGTGTGTTGGAATTTTTTGTG
TCTCTCACTCGGAAGGACATATGGGAGGGCAAATCATTTAAAACATCAGAATGAGTATTTGGTTTAGAGT
TTGGCAACATATGCCCATATGCTGGCTGCCATGAACAAAGGTTGGCTATAAAGAGGTCATCAGTATATGA
AACAGCCCCCTGCTGTCCATTCCTTATTCCATAGAAAAGCCTTGACTTGAGGTTAGATTTTTTTTATATT
TTGTTTTGTGTTATTTTTTTCTTTAACATCCCTAAAATTTTCCTTACATGTTTTACTAGCCAGATTTTTC
CTCCTCTCCTGACTACTCCCAGTCATAGCTGTCCCTCTTCTCTTATGGAGATCCCTCGACCTGCAGCCCA
AGCTTGAATTCTCTAGAATTACCCTGTTATCCCTATGCTTGGTTTACCGAGCTCTTATTGGTTTTCAAAC
TTCATTGACTGTGCCCAACGCGCCTGGGAGCTCACGGGGACAGCCCCCCCCCAAAGCCCCCAGGGATGTA
ATTACGTCCCTCCCCCGCTAGGGGGCAGCAGCGAGCCGCCCGGGGCTCCGCTCCGGTCCGGCGCTCCCCC
CGCATCCCCGAGCCGGCAGCGTGCGGGGACAGCCCGGGCACGGGGAAGGTGGCACGGGATCGCTTTCCTC
TGAACGCTTCTCGCTGCTCTTTGAGCCTGCAGACACCTGGGGGGATACGGGGAAAAAGCTAGGCTGAAAG
ACCGGTTCTTAGAATGACACGCGCCTGGGAGCTCACGGGGACAGCCCCCCCCCAAAGCCCCCAGGGATGT
AATTACGTCCCTCCCCCGCTAGGGGGCAGCAGCGAGCCGCCCGGGGCTCCGCTCCGGTCCGGCGCTCCCC
CCGCATCCCCGAGCCGGCAGCGTGCGGGGACAGCCCGGGCACGGGGAAGGTGGCACGGGATCGCTTTCCT
CTGAACGCTTCTCGCTGCTCTTTGAGCCTGCAGACACCTGGGGGGATACGGGGAAAAAGCTAACTTCTGA
GACGACAACTTTGTATAGAAAAGTTGGCTCCGAATTCGCCCTTGACAGCAGAGATCCAGTTTGGTTAATT
AATTGGCTCCGGTGCCCGTCAGTGGGCAGAGCGCACATCGCCCACAGTCCCCGAGAAGTTGTGGGGAGGG
GTCGGCAATTGAACCGGTGCCTAGAGAAGGTGGCGCGGGGTAAACTGGGAAAGTGATGTCGTGTACTGGC
TCCGCCTTTTTCCCGAGGGTGGGGGAGAACCGTATATAAGTGCAGTAGTCGCCGTGAACGTTCTTTTTCG
CAACGGGTTTGCCGCCAGAACACAGGTAAGTGCCGTGTGTGGTTCCCGCGGGCCTGGCCTCTTTACGGGT
TATGGCCCTTGCGTGCCTTGAATTACTTCCACCTGGCTGCAGTACGTGATTCTTGATCCCGAGCTTCGGG
TTGGAAGTGGGTGGGAGAGTTCGAGGCCTTGCGCTTAAGGAGCCCCTTCGCCTCGTGCTTGAGTTGAGGC
CTGGCCTGGGCGCTGGGGCCGCCGCGTGCGAATCTGGTGGCACCTTCGCGCCTGTCTCGCTGCTTTCGAT
AAGTCTCTAGCCATTTAAAATTTTTGATGACCTGCTGCGACGCTTTTTTTCTGGCAAGATAGTCTTGTAA
ATGCGGGCCAAGATCTGCACACTGGTATTTCGGTTTTTGGGGCCGCGGGCGGCGACGGGGCCCGTGCGTC
CCAGCGCACATGTTCGGCGAGGCGGGGCCTGCGAGCGCGGCCACCGAGAATCGGACGGGGGTAGTCTCAA
GCTGGCCGGCCTGCTCTGGTGCCTGGCCTCGCGCCGCCGTGTATCGCCCCGCCCTGGGCGGCAAGGCTGG
CCCGGTCGGCACCAGTTGCGTGAGCGGAAAGATGGCCGCTTCCCGGCCCTGCTGCAGGGAGCTCAAAATG
GAGGACGCGGCGCTCGGGAGAGCGGGCGGGTGAGTCACCCACACAAAGGAAAAGGGCCTTTCCGTCCTCA
GCCGTCGCTTCATGTGACTCCACGGAGTACCGGGCGCCGTCCAGGCACCTCGATTAGTTCTCGAGCTTTT
GGAGTACGTCGTCTTTAGGTTGGGGGGAGGGGTTTTATGCGATGGAGTTTCCCCACACTGAGTGGGTGGA
GACTGAAGTTAGGCCAGCTTGGCACTTGATGTAATTCTCCTTGGAATTTGCCCTTTTTGAGTTTGGATCT
TGGTTCATTCTCAAGCCTCAGACAGTGGTTCAAAGTTTTTTTCTTCCATTTCAGGTGTCGTGAGAAGGGC
GAATTCGACCCAAGTTTGTACAAAAAAGCAGGCTGGATCCAGGTGCCACCATGGTGAGCGAGCTGATTAA
GGAGAACATGCACATGAAGCTGTACATGGAGGGCACCGTGAACAACCACCACTTCAAGTGCACATCCGAG
GGCGAAGGCAAGCCCTACGAGGGCACCCAGACCATGAGAATCAAGGCGGTCGAGGGCGGCCCTCTCCCCT
TCGCCTTCGACATCCTGGCTACCAGCTTCATGTACGGCAGCAAAACCTTCATCAACCACACCCAGGGCAT
CCCCGACTTCTTTAAGCAGTCCTTCCCCGAGGGCTTCACATGGGAGAGAGTCACCACATACGAAGATGGG
GGCGTGCTGACCGCTACCCAGGACACCAGCCTCCAGGACGGCTGCCTCATCTACAACGTCAAGATCAGAG
GGGTGAACTTCCCATCCAACGGCCCTGTGATGCAGAAGAAAACACTCGGCTGGGAGGCCTCCACCGAGAC
ACTGTACCCCGCTGACGGCGGCCTGGAAGGCAGAGCCGACATGGCCCTGAAGCTCGTGGGCGGGGGCCAC
CTGATCTGCAACCTTAAGACCACATACAGATCCAAGAAACCCGCTAAGAACCTCAAGATGCCCGGCGTCT
ACTATGTGGACAGGAGACTGGAAAGAATCAAGGAGGCCGACAAAGAGACATACGTCGAGCAGCACGAGGT
GGCTGTGGCCAGATACTGCGACCTCCCTAGCAAACTGGGGCACAAACTTAATTGAGAATTCTACCACCCA
GCTTTCTTGTACAAAGTGGTACGTCTCAAGACCAGAGGTCTCTGCTTATACGCCGCTTCCAGTCAAGGAT
GTTTACACTTCCAGTCAAGGATGTTTACACTTCCAGTCAAGGATGTTTACACTTCCAGTCAAGGATGTTT
ACACAACCAGAAGAGACCTGTGCTTCACTCCTCAGGTGCAGGCTGCCTATCAGAAGGTGGTGGCTGGTGT
GGCCAATGCCCTGGCTCACAAATACCACTGAGATCTTTTTCCCTCTGCCAAAAATTATGGGGACATCATG
AAGCCCCTTGAGCATCTGACTTCTGGCTAATAAAGGAAATTTATTTTCATTGCAATAGTGTGTTGGAATT
TTTTGTGTCTCTCACTCGGAAGGACATATGGGAGGGCAAATCATTTAAAACATCAGAATGAGTATTTGGT
TTAGAGTTTGGCAACATATGCCCATATGCTGGCTGCCATGAACAAAGGTTGGCTATAAAGAGGTCATCAG
TATATGAAACAGCCCCCTGCTGTCCATTCCTTATTCCATAGAAAAGCCTTGACTTGAGGTTAGATTTTTT
TTATATTTTGTTTTGTGTTATTTTTTTCTTTAACATCCCTAAAATTTTCCTTACATGTTTTACTAGCCAG
ATTTTTCCTCCTCTCCTGACTACTCCCAGTCATAGCTGTCCCTCTTCTCTTATGGAGATCCCGAGCGGTG
CGTTTTTATGCTTGTAGTATTGTATAATGTTTTTAAGATCCAAGCTTCTGACCTCTTCTCTTCCTCCCAC
AGGGCCTCGAGACAATTGCATCGATGGTACCAGTGAAAGTCTGCAATGAATTCGAGTTGGCGCGCCTGTC
ATTCTAAATCTCTCTTTCAGCCTAAAGCTTTTTCCCCGTATCCCCCCAGGTGTCTGCAGGCTCAAAGAGC
AGCGAGAAGCGTTCAGAGGAAAGCGATCCCGTGCCACCTTCCCCGTGCCCGGGCTGTCCCCGCACGCTGC
CGGCTCGGGGATGCGGGGGGAGCGCCGGACCGGAGCGGAGCCCCGGGCGGCTCGCTGCTGCCCCCTAGCG
GGGGAGGGACGTAATTACATCCCTGGGGGCTTTGGGAGGGGGCTGTCCCCGTGAGCTCCCAGGCGCGCCT
GTCATTCTAAATCTCTCTTTCAGCCTAAAGCTTTTTCCCCGTATCCCCCCAGGTGTCTGCAGGCTCAAAG
AGCAGCGAGAAGCGTTCAGAGGAAAGCGATCCCGTGCCACCTTCCCCGTGCCCGGGCTGTCCCCGCACGC
TGCCGGCTCGGGGATGCGGGGGGAGCGCCGGACCGGAGCGGAGCCCCGGGCGGCTCGCTGCTGCCCCCTA
GCGGGGGAGGGACGTAATTACATCCCTGGGGGCTTTGGGGGGGGGCTGTCCCCGTGAGCTCCCAGGCGCG
CCAACTCGGTACCGTATCGATGTCGACGTTAACGCTAGTGATATCAACTTTGTATAGAAAAGTTGGCTCC
GAATTCGCCCTTGACAGCAGAGATCCAGTTTGGTTAATTAATTGGCTCCGGTGCCCGTCAGTGGGCAGAG
CGCACATCGCCCACAGTCCCCGAGAAGTTGTGGGGAGGGGTCGGCAATTGAACCGGTGCCTAGAGAAGGT
GGCGCGGGGTAAACTGGGAAAGTGATGTCGTGTACTGGCTCCGCCTTTTTCCCGAGGGTGGGGGAGAACC
GTATATAAGTGCAGTAGTCGCCGTGAACGTTCTTTTTCGCAACGGGTTTGCCGCCAGAACACAGGTAAGT
GCCGTGTGTGGTTCCCGCGGGCCTGGCCTCTTTACGGGTTATGGCCCTTGCGTGCCTTGAATTACTTCCA
CCTGGCTGCAGTACGTGATTCTTGATCCCGAGCTTCGGGTTGGAAGTGGGTGGGAGAGTTCGAGGCCTTG
CGCTTAAGGAGCCCCTTCGCCTCGTGCTTGAGTTGAGGCCTGGCCTGGGCGCTGGGGCCGCCGCGTGCGA
ATCTGGTGGCACCTTCGCGCCTGTCTCGCTGCTTTCGATAAGTCTCTAGCCATTTAAAATTTTTGATGAC
CTGCTGCGACGCTTTTTTTCTGGCAAGATAGTCTTGTAAATGCGGGCCAAGATCTGCACACTGGTATTTC
GGTTTTTGGGGCCGCGGGCGGCGACGGGGCCCGTGCGTCCCAGCGCACATGTTCGGCGAGGCGGGGCCTG
CGAGCGCGGCCACCGAGAATCGGACGGGGGTAGTCTCAAGCTGGCCGGCCTGCTCTGGTGCCTGGCCTCG
CGCCGCCGTGTATCGCCCCGCCCTGGGCGGCAAGGCTGGCCCGGTCGGCACCAGTTGCGTGAGCGGAAAG
ATGGCCGCTTCCCGGCCCTGCTGCAGGGAGCTCAAAATGGAGGACGCGGCGCTCGGGAGAGCGGGCGGGT
GAGTCACCCACACAAAGGAAAAGGGCCTTTCCGTCCTCAGCCGTCGCTTCATGTGACTCCACGGAGTACC
GGGCGCCGTCCAGGCACCTCGATTAGTTCTCGAGCTTTTGGAGTACGTCGTCTTTAGGTTGGGGGGAGGG
GTTTTATGCGATGGAGTTTCCCCACACTGAGTGGGTGGAGACTGAAGTTAGGCCAGCTTGGCACTTGATG
TAATTCTCCTTGGAATTTGCCCTTTTTGAGTTTGGATCTTGGTTCATTCTCAAGCCTCAGACAGTGGTTC
AAAGTTTTTTTCTTCCATTTCAGGTGTCGTGAGAAGGGCGAATTCGACCCAAGTTTGTACAAAAAAGCAG
GCTCGCCACCATGGTGAGCAAGGGCGAGGAGCTGTTCACCGGGGTGGTGCCCATCCTGGTCGAGCTGGAC
GGCGACGTAAACGGCCACAAGTTCAGCGTGAGGGGCGAGGGCGAGGGCGATGCCACCAACGGCAAGCTGA
CCCTGAAGTTCATCTGCACCACCGGCAAGCTGCCCGTGCCCTGGCCCACCCTCGTGACCACCCTGAGCCA
CGGCGTGCAGTGCTTCGCCCGCTACCCCGACCACATGAAGCAGCACGACTTCTTCAAGTCCGCCATGCCC
GAAGGCTACGTCCAGGAGCGCACCATCTTCTTCAAGGACGACGGCACCTACAAGACCCGCGCCGAGGTGA
AGTTCGAGGGCGACACCCTAGTGAACCGCATCGAGCTGAAGGGCGTCGACTTCAAGGAGGACGGCAACAT
CCTGGGGCACAAGCTGGAGTACAACTTCAACAGCCACAACATCTATATCATGGCCGTCAAGCAGAAGAAC
GGCATCAAGGTGAACTTCAAGATCCGCCACAACGTGGAGGACGGCAGCGTGCAGCTCGCCGACCACTACC
AGCAGAACACCCCCATCGGCGACGGCCCCGTGCTGCTGCCCGACAGCCACTACCTGAGCACCCAGTCCGT
GCTGAGCAAAGACCCCAACGAGAAGCGCGATCACATGGTCCTGCTGGAGTTCCGCACCGCCGCCGGGATC
ACTCTCGGCATGGACGAGCTGTACAAGTAATACCACCCAGCTTTCTTGTACAAAGTGGTACGCGTGAATT
CACTCCTCAGGTGCAGGCTGCCTATCAGAAGGTGGTGGCTGGTGTGGCCAATGCCCTGGCTCACAAATAC
CACTGAGATCTTTTTCCCTCTGCCAAAAATTATGGGGACATCATGAAGCCCCTTGAGCATCTGACTTCTG
GCTAATAAAGGAAATTTATTTTCATTGCAATAGTGTGTTGGAATTTTTTGTGTCTCTCACTCGGAAGGAC
ATATGGGAGGGCAAATCATTTAAAACATCAGAATGAGTATTTGGTTTAGAGTTTGGCAACATATGCCCAT
ATGCTGGCTGCCATGAACAAAGGTTGGCTATAAAGAGGTCATCAGTATATGAAACAGCCCCCTGCTGTCC
ATTCCTTATTCCATAGAAAAGCCTTGACTTGAGGTTAGATTTTTTTTATATTTTGTTTTGTGTTATTTTT
TTCTTTAACATCCCTAAAATTTTCCTTACATGTTTTACTAGCCAGATTTTTCCTCCTCTCCTGACTACTC
CCAGTCATAGCTGTCCCTCTTCTCTTATGGAGATCCCTCGACCTGCAGCCCAAGCTTGGCGTAATCATGG
TCATAGCTGTTTCCTGTGTGAAATTGTTATCCGCTCACAATTCCACACAACATACGAGCCGGAAGCATAA
AGTGTAAAGCCTGGGGTGCCTAATGAGTGAGCTAACTCACATTAATTGCGTTGCGCTCACTGCCCGCTTT
CCAGTCGGGAAACCTGTCGTGCCAGCGGATCGACAGTACTAAGCTTGGTCTAATACCCAATCTCTCGTCT
TATCCAGATGTTTTATACGCCTCTGGCCCGTGTCTCAAAATCTCTGATGTTACATTGCACAAGATAAAAT
AATATCATCATGAACAATAAAACTGTCTGCTTACATAAACAGTAATACAAGGGGTGTTATGAGCCATATT
CAACGGGAAACGTCGAGGCCGCGATTAAATTCCAACATGGATGCTGATTTATATGGGTATAAATGGGCTC
GCGATAATGTCGGGCAATCAGGTGCGACAATCTATCGCTTGTATGGGAAGCCCGATGCGCCAGAGTTGTT
TCTGAAACATGGCAAAGGTAGCGTTGCCAATGATGTTACAGATGAGATGGTCAGACTAAACTGGCTGACG
GAATTTATGCCTCTTCCGACCATCAAGCATTTTATCCGTACTCCTGATGATGCATGGTTACTCACCACTG
CGATCCCCGGAAAAACAGCATTCCAGGTATTAGAAGAATATCCTGATTCAGGTGAAAATATTGTTGATGC
GCTGGCAGTGTTCCTGCGCCGGTTGCATTCGATTCCTGTTTGTAATTGTCCTTTTAACAGCGATCGCGTA
TTTCGTCTCGCTCAGGCGCAATCACGAATGAATAACGGTTTGGTTGATGCGAGTGATTTTGATGACGAGC
GTAATGGCTGGCCTGTTGAACAAGTCTGGAAAGAAATGCATAAACTTTTGCCATTCTCACCGGATTCAGT
CGTCACTCATGGTGATTTCTCACTTGATAACCTTATTTTTGACGAGGGGAAATTAATAGGTTGTATTGAT
GTTGGACGAGTCGGAATCGCAGACCGATACCAGGATCTTGCCATCCTATGGAACTGCCTCGGTGAGTTTT
CTCCTTCATTACAGAAACGGCTTTTTCAAAAATATGGTATTGATAATCCTGATATGAATAAATTGCAGTT
TCATTTGATGCTCGATGAGTTTTTCTAATCAGAATTGGTTAATTGGTTGTAACACTGGCAGAGCATTACG
CTGACTTGACGGGACGGCGCAAGCTCATGACCAAAATCCCTTAACGTGAGTTACGCGTCGTTCCACTGAG
CGTCAGAGGTATCACTAGTATTACAGAGGTAAGTTATAACAGTCGCCTAACCC
