>Addgene plasmid #103419 | LSB-hsa-miR-30e-5p | depositor partial sequence | sequence record 195888 | hsa-miR-30e-5p target
CTTCCAGTCAAGGATGTTTACA
