>Addgene plasmid #103419 | LSB-hsa-miR-30e-5p | addgene partial sequence | sequence record 266947 | mKate2-F 5'-ACCCGCTAAGAACCTCAAGA-3'
AAGGAGGCCGACAAAGAGACATACGTCGAGCAGCACGAGGTGGCTGTGGCCAGATACTGCGACCTCCCTA
GCAAACTGGGGCACAAACTTAATTGAGAATTCTACCACCCAGCTTTCTTGTACAAAGTGGTACGTCTCAA
GACCAGAGGTCTCTGCTTATACGCCGCTTCCAGTCAAGGATGTTTACACTTCCAGTCAAGGATGTTTACA
CTTCCAGTCAAGGATGTTTACACTTCCAGTCAAGGATGTTTACACAACCAGAAGAGACCTGTGCTTCACT
CCTCAGGTGCAGGCTGCCTATCAGAAGGTGGTGGCTGGTGTGGCCAATGCCCTGGCTCACAAATACCACT
GAGATCTTTTTCCCTCTGCCAAAAATTATGGGGACATCATGAAGCCCCTTGAGCATCTGACTTCTGGCTA
ATAAAGGAAATTTATTTTCATTGCAATAGTGTGTTGGAATTTTTTGTGTCTCTCACTCGGAAGGACATAT
GGGAGGGCAAATCATTTAAAACATCAGAATGAGTATTTGGTTTAGAGTTTGGCAACATATGCCCATATGC
TGG
